Addgene plasmid #190668: pReg-PAP4
Purpose: Expresses an evolved papaverine biosensor in E. coli
Depositing lab: Andrew Ellington. Depositing organization: University of Texas at Austin. Publication: Using fungible biosensors to evolve improved alkaloid biosyntheses. d'Oelsnitz S, Kim W, Burkholder NT, Javanmardi K, Thyer R, Zhang Y, Alper HS, Ellington AD. Nat Chem Biol. 2022 Jul 7. pii: 10.1038/s41589-022-01072-w. doi: 10.1038/s41589-022-01072-w. PubMed 35799063.
Backbone
  Vector backbone: pBR322-ROP
  Total vector size (bp): 5717
  Vector type: Synthetic Biology
Growth in bacteria
  Bacterial resistance: Ampicillin, 100 μg/mL
  Growth temperature: 37°C
  Growth strain: DH5alpha
  Copy number: High Copy
Gene/Insert
  Gene/Insert name: PAP4
  Species: Synthetic
  Insert size (bp): 585
Terms and licenses: Academic/Nonprofit Terms; Industry Terms: Not Available to Industry
How to cite: pReg-PAP4 was a gift from Andrew Ellington (Addgene plasmid # 190668 ; http://n2t.net/addgene:190668 ; RRID:Addgene_190668)
