[The description below was written by a language model from this plasmid's Addgene catalogue record and pLannotate feature annotations shown in this document.]
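Description:
pReg-PAP4 is a synthetic-biology plasmid for E. coli that expresses PAP4, an evolved biosensor protein responsive to the alkaloid papaverine. It is built on a pBR322-ROP backbone of about 5.7 kb and is maintained through a ColE1/pMB1-family origin. The annotation also picks up the pBR322 basis-of-mobility region and an intact rop gene. Rop normally lowers plasmid copy number, yet the catalogue lists the plasmid as high copy, and the record does not resolve this discrepancy. Selection is by ampicillin, provided by a TEM-type bla gene under its own promoter. The short tetracycline- and kanamycin-resistance matches are only fragments, most likely remnants of the backbone or its assembly, and should not be taken as functional markers.

The insert is a 585 bp synthetic coding sequence, but the automated feature table does not annotate it as a named feature. It probably lies in the unannotated stretch on the reverse strand between roughly positions 3050 and 3820. There it would be downstream of a fragment of the constitutive J23119 promoter and a partial hammerhead ribozyme match, which may serve as a self-cleaving insulator that standardises the transcript's 5' end. This placement is an inference from the layout, since the record does not state the promoter driving PAP4.

The plasmid also carries lacI under the lacIq promoter, followed by a CAP binding site. The record does not explain what role the lac repressor plays here. The "pReg" name and stated purpose suggest a regulator plasmid that supplies the sensor protein, presumably alongside a separate reporter construct. The associated work used such biosensors to evolve improved alkaloid biosynthesis.
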