Features (pLannotate 1.2.2; 16 found; start..end, strand, type, name):
    925..1513    +  rep_origin     ori: high-copy-number ColE1/pMB1/pBR322/pUC origin of replication
   1699..1833    -  misc_feature   bom: basis of mobility region from pBR322
   1935..2126    -  CDS            rop: Rop protein, which maintains plasmids at low copy number; rop
   2143..2523    +  CDS            YPB1_ECOLX: Protein predicted: Swiss-Prot protein existence level 4. From Escherichia coli.
   2765..2992    -  CDS            TcR (fragment): tetracycline efflux protein; tet; confers resistance to tetracycline
   3011..3053    -  CDS            KanR (fragment): aminoglycoside phosphotransferase; aph(3')-Ia; confers resistance to kanamycin
   3818..3872    -  ncRNA          Hammerhead 3 (fragment): Accession: RF00008 - Hammerhead ribozyme (type III)
   3894..3911    -  promoter       J23119(SpeI) promoter (fragment): bacterial promoter (Registry of Standard Biological Parts BBa J23119) modified to end with an SpeI site
   4075..4102    -  CDS            KanR (fragment): aminoglycoside phosphotransferase; aph(3')-Ia; confers resistance to kanamycin
   4142..4160    -  promoter       AmpR promoter (fragment): bla
   4194..4271    +  promoter       lacIq promoter: lacI (mutant); In the lacIq allele, a single base change in the promoter boosts expression of the lacI gene about 10-fold.
   4272..5354    +  CDS            lacI: lac repressor; lacI; The lac repressor binds to the lac operator to inhibit transcription in E. coli. This inhibition can be relieved by adding lactose or isopropyl-β-D-thiogalactopyranoside (IPTG).
   5367..5388    +  protein_bind   CAP binding site: CAP binding activates transcription in the presence of cAMP. E. coli catabolite activator protein
   5407..5424    +  promoter       tet promoter (fragment): E. coli promoter for tetracycline efflux protein gene
   5542..5613    +  promoter       AmpR promoter: bla
   5614..751     +  CDS            bla (across the origin): BLAT_ECOLX - Experimental evidence at protein level: Swiss-Prot protein existence level 1. TEM-type are the most prevalent beta-lactamases in enterobacteria; they hydrolyze the beta-lactam bond in susceptible beta-lactam antibiotics, thus conferring resistance to penicillins and cephalosporins. TEM-3 and TEM-4 are capable of hydrolyzing cefotaxime and ceftazidime. TEM-5 is capable of hydrolyzing ceftazidime. TEM-6 is capable of hydrolyzing ceftazidime and aztreonam. TEM-8/CAZ-2, TEM- 16/CAZ-7 and TEM-24/CAZ-6 are markedly active against ceftazidime. IRT- 4 shows resistance to beta-lactamase in
>Addgene plasmid #190668 | pReg-PAP4 | addgene full sequence | sequence record 381127 | Addgene NGS Result
TCAGTTGGGTGCACGAGTGGGTTACATCGAACTGGATCTCAACAGCGGTAAGATCCTTGAGAGTTTTCGC
CCCGAAGAACGTTTTCCAATGATGAGCACTTTTAAAGTTCTGCTATGTGGCGCGGTATTATCCCGTGTTG
ACGCCGGGCAAGAGCAACTCGGTCGCCGCATACACTATTCTCAGAATGACTTGGTTGAGTACTCACCAGT
CACAGAAAAGCATCTTACGGATGGCATGACAGTAAGAGAATTATGCAGTGCTGCCATAACCATGAGTGAT
AACACTGCGGCCAACTTACTTCTGACAACGATCGGAGGACCGAAGGAGCTAACCGCTTTTTTGCACAACA
TGGGGGATCATGTAACTCGCCTTGATCGTTGGGAACCGGAGCTGAATGAAGCCATACCAAACGACGAGCG
TGACACCACGATGCCTGCAGCAATGGCAACAACGTTGCGCAAACTATTAACTGGCGAACTACTTACTCTA
GCTTCCCGGCAACAATTAATAGACTGGATGGAGGCGGATAAAGTTGCAGGACCACTTCTGCGCTCGGCCC
TTCCGGCTGGCTGGTTTATTGCTGATAAATCTGGAGCCGGTGAGCGTGGATCGCGCGGTATCATTGCAGC
ACTGGGGCCAGATGGTAAGCCCTCCCGTATCGTAGTTATCTACACGACGGGGAGTCAGGCAACTATGGAT
GAACGAAATAGACAGATCGCTGAGATAGGTGCCTCACTGATTAAGCATTGGTAACTGTTAGACCAAGTTT
ACTCATATATACTTTAGATTGATTTAAAACTTCATTTTTAATTTAAAAGGATCTAGGTGAAGATCCTTTT
TGATAATCTCATGACCAAAATCCCTTAACGTGAGTTTTCGTTCCACTGAGCGTCAGACCCCGTAGAAAAG
ATCAAAGGATCTTCTTGAGATCCTTTTTTTCTGCGCGTAATCTGCTGCTTGCAAACAAAAAAACCACCGC
TACCAGCGGTGGTTTGTTTGCCGGATCAAGAGCTACCAACTCTTTTTCCGAAGGTAACTGGCTTCAGCAG
AGCGCAGATACCAAATACTGTCCTTCTAGTGTAGCCGTAGTTAGGCCACCACTTCAAGAACTCTGTAGCA
CCGCCTACATACCTCGCTCTGCTAATCCTGTTACCAGTGGCTGCTGCCAGTGGCGATAAGTCGTGTCTTA
CCGGGTTGGACTCAAGACGATAGTTACCGGATAAGGCGCAGCGGTCGGGCTGAACGGGGGGTTCGTGCAC
ACAGCCCAGCTTGGAGCGAACGACCTACACCGAACTGAGATACCTACAGCGTGAGCTATGAGAAAGCGCC
ACGCTTCCCGAAGGGAGAAAGGCGGACAGGTATCCGGTAAGCGGCAGGGTCGGAACAGGAGAGCGCACGA
GGGAGCTTCCAGGGGGAAACGCCTGGTATCTTTATAGTCCTGTCGGGTTTCGCCACCTCTGACTTGAGCG
TCGATTTTTGTGATGCTCGTCAGGGGGGCGGAGCCTATGGAAAAACGCCAGCAACGCGGCCTTTTTACGG
TTCCTGGCCTTTTGCTGGCCTTTTGCTCACATGTTCTTTCCTGCGTTATCCCCTGATTCTGTGGATAACC
GTATTACCGCCTTTGAGTGAGCTGATACCGCTCGCCGCAGCCGAACGACCGAGCGCAGCGAGTCAGTGAG
CGAGGAAGCGGAAGAGCGCCTGATGCGGTATTTTCTCCTTACGCATCTGTGCGGTATTTCACACCGGTGC
ACTCTCAGTACAATCTGCTCTGATGCCGCATAGTTAAGCCAGTATACACTCCGCTATCGCTACGTGACTG
GGTCATGGCTGCGCCCCGACACCCGCCAACACCCGCTGACGCGCCCTGACGGGCTTGTCTGCTCCCGGCA
TCCGCTTACAGACAAGCTGTGACCGTCTCCGGGAGCTGCATGTGTCAGAGGTTTTCACCGTCATCACCGA
AACGCGCGAGGCAGCTGCGGTAAAGCTCATCAGCGTGGTCGTGAAGCGATTCACAGATGTCTGCCTGTTC
ATCCGCGTCCAGCTCGTTGAGTTTCTCCAGAAGCGTTAATGTCTGGCTTCTGATAAAGCGGGCCATGTTA
AGGGCGGTTTTTTCCTGTTTGGTCACTGATGCCTCCGTGTAAGGGGGATTTCTGTTCATGGGGGTAATGA
TACCGATGAAACGAGAGAGGATGCTCACGATACGGGTTACTGATGATGAACATGCCCGGTTACTGGAACG
TTGTGAGGGTAAACAACTGGCGGTATGGATGCGGCGGGACCAGAGAAAAATCACTCAGGGTCAATGCCAG
CGCTTCGTTAATACAGATGTAGGTGTTCCACAGGGTAGCCAGCAGCATCCTGCGATGCAGATCCGGAACA
TAATGGTGCAGGGCGCTGACTTCCGCGTTTCCAGACTTTACGAAACACGGAAACCGATGACCATTCATGT
TGTTGCTCAGGTCGCAGACGTTTTGCAGCAGCAGTCACTTCACGTTCGCTCGCGTATCGGTGATTCATTC
TGCTAACCAGTAAGGCAACCCCGCCAGCCTAGCCGGGTCCTCAACGACAGGAGCACGATCATGCGCACCC
GTGGCCAGGACCCAACGCTGCCCGAGATGCGCCGCGTGCGGCTGCTGGAGATGGCGGACGCGATGGATAT
GTTCTGCCAAGGGTTGGTTTGCGCATTCACAGTTCTCCGCAAGAATTGATTGGCTCCAATTCTTGGAGTG
GTGAATCCGTTAGCGAGGTGCCGCCGGCTTCCATTCAGGTCGAGGTGGCCCGGCTCCATGCACCGCGACG
CAACGCGGGGAGGCAGACAAGGTATAGGGCGGCGCCTACAATCCATGCCAACCCGTTCCATGTGCTCGCC
GAGGCGGCATAAATCGCCGTGACGATCAGCGGTCCAATGATCGAAGTTAGGCTGGTAAGAGCCGCGAGCG
ATCCTTGAAGCTGTCCCTGATGGTCGTCATCTACCTGCCTGGACAGCATGGCGGCCGCGAAGACTAGTGA
TACCTTTGCCATGTTTCAGAAACAACTCTGGCGCATCGGGCTTGGACCAAAACGAAAAAAGGCCGCTTTC
GCGGCCTCTTTTCTGGAATTTGGTACCGAGCTCACAGCGGCGATAGTCAGATAGCTAGACCGTATGTTAC
CGAGCCTGCACTCCTCGAATTCTTAGGATTATTACTGCTCTTCGCGCGTAAGTGCGCGCCACATAGCCTC
GAAGCCCAACGCAATGTACTCACCAGCGCGAGCCGGGTCGCGCGCAGCGAAATCCATAGTCGTCTCAGCA
AGCGCCAAGAACAACCCGTCGCCGAAGGCGCGGTACTCGTCGGACATAAACACCATAAGAACCCTACGGT
GCAGGATGTCGCGTAACTCCGGGAACATATCCAGGTCGCGTTGGTGGGTTTCCTTCGTCAACTTTTCAGA
AACCGCCAACTGACGAATGGCACGATGGCGAGCTGGGTGGTTCAATCCCCAGCTAATGCCACTGTTCCAG
ATAAAACGCATCATCATCTTAGCGTCAGTAATAGAACGATCCAATTCCATGATGAGTGATTGGCACAGGT
CCTGCCTCAAATGTAAGTAAAGGGTGTTGATCAACTCATCTTTCGTTGCGAAATAGCGGAACAACGTCCC
TTCCGCAACTCCCGCATTGCGTGCAATTACAGCGGTACTAGCGGCAATGCCTGATTGCGCGATGGCTTGA
GTTGCCGCTTCAAGCAATGCCTGCTTTTTGTCCTCAGACTTTGGGCGAGCAACCATATACTAACCTCCTT
CTGATACGTGGTTCCGTTAAACAAAATTATTTGTAGAGGCCCCATTTCGTCCTTTTGGACTCATCAGGGG
TGGTACACACCACCCTATGGGGCTCGTAATTGCTAGCATAATCCCTAGGACTGAGCTAGCTATCAGGGTA
CTTTTCAAAGGTCGACAGCCCATGCCCTTGCGTTCGGCAGGTGTACAATGATACGAGGTAATGAAGATGA
AGTCCATACAATCGATAGATTGGGACCAAAACGAAAAAAGGGGAGCGGTTTCCCGCTCCCCTCTTTTCTG
GAATTTGGTACCGAGTCGCACCTGATTGCCCGACATTATCGCACGGTGTCTCATCTCTGATAACGCTGTC
TTCGCGGCCGCAACAAATAGGGGTTCCGCGCACATTTCCCCGAAAAGTGCCACCTGACGTCCCGACACCA
TCGAATGGTGCAAAACCTTTCGCGGTATGGCATGATAGCGCCCGGAAGAGAGTCAATTCAGGGTGGTGAA
TGTGAAACCAGTAACGTTATACGATGTCGCAGAGTATGCCGGTGTCTCTTATCAGACCGTTTCCCGCGTG
GTGAACCAGGCCAGCCACGTTTCTGCGAAAACGCGGGAAAAAGTGGAAGCGGCGATGGCGGAGCTGAATT
ACATTCCCAACCGCGTGGCACAACAACTGGCGGGCAAACAGTCGTTGCTGATTGGCGTTGCCACCTCCAG
TCTGGCCCTGCACGCGCCGTCGCAAATTGTCGCGGCGATTAAATCTCGCGCCGATCAACTGGGTGCCAGC
GTGGTGGTGTCGATGGTAGAACGAAGCGGCGTCGAAGCCTGTAAAGCGGCGGTGCACAATCTTCTCGCGC
AACGCGTCAGTGGGCTGATCATTAACTATCCGCTGGATGACCAGGATGCCATTGCTGTGGAAGCTGCCTG
CACTAATGTTCCGGCGTTATTTCTTGATGTCTCTGACCAGACACCCATCAACAGTATTATTTTCTCCCAT
GAAGATGGTACGCGACTGGGCGTGGAGCATCTGGTCGCATTGGGTCACCAGCAAATCGCGCTGTTAGCGG
GCCCATTAAGTTCTGTCTCGGCGCGTCTGCGTCTGGCTGGCTGGCATAAATATCTCACTCGCAATCAAAT
TCAGCCGATAGCGGAACGGGAAGGCGACTGGAGTGCCATGTCCGGTTTTCAACAAACCATGCAAATGCTG
AATGAGGGCATCGTTCCCACTGCGATGCTGGTTGCCAACGATCAGATGGCGCTGGGCGCAATGCGCGCCA
TTACCGAGTCCGGGCTGCGCGTTGGTGCGGATATCTCGGTAGTGGGATACGACGATACCGAAGATAGCTC
ATGTTATATCCCGCCGTTAACCACCATCAAACAGGATTTTCGCCTGCTGGGGCAAACCAGCGTGGACCGC
TTGCTGCAACTCTCTCAGGGCCAGGCGGTGAAGGGCAATCAGCTGTTGCCCGTCTCACTGGTGAAAAGAA
AAACCACCCTGGCGCCCAATACGCAAACCGCCTCTCCCCGCGCGTTGGCCGATTCATTAATGCAGCTGGC
ACGACAGGTTTCCCGACTGGAAAGCGGGCAGTGAGCGCAACGCAATTAATGTAAGTTAGCTCACTCATTA
GGCACAATTCTCATGTTTGACAGCTTATCATCGACTGCACGGTGCACCAATGCTTCTGGCGTCAGGCAGC
CATCGGAAGCTGTGGTATGGCTGTGCAGGTCGTAAATCACTGCATAATTCGTGTCGCTCAAGGCGCATAT
TTTTCTAAATACATTCAAATATGTATCCGCTCATGAGACAATAACCCTGATAAATGCTTCAATAATATTG
AAAAAGGAAGAGTATGAGTATTCAACATTTCCGTGTCGCCCTTATTCCCTTTTTTGCGGCATTTTGCCTT
CCTGTTTTTGCTCACCCAGAAACGCTGGTGAAAGTAAAAGATGCTGAAGA
